Addgene plasmid #180818: pHR-BTLA (PD-1 ITIM)-mGFP
Purpose: Expression of human BTLA with immunoreceptor tyrosine-based inhibitory motif (ITIM) from PD-1, fused to mEGFP
Depositing lab: Enfu Hui. Depositing organization: University of California, San Diego (UCSD). Publication: Molecular features underlying differential SHP1/SHP2 binding of immune checkpoint receptors. Xu X, Masubuchi T, Cai Q, Zhao Y, Hui E. Elife. 2021 Nov 4;10. pii: 74276. doi: 10.7554/eLife.74276. PubMed 34734802.
Backbone
  Vector backbone: pHR
  Vector type: Lentiviral
Growth in bacteria
  Bacterial resistance: Ampicillin, 100 μg/mL
  Growth temperature: 37°C
  Growth strain: NEB Stable
  Copy number: High Copy
Gene/Insert
  Gene/Insert name: BTLA (PD-1 ITIM)
  Species: H. sapiens (human)
  Mutation: replaced BTLA-ITIM (IVYASL) with PD-1-ITIM (VDYGEL)
  Entrez Gene: BTLA (a.k.a. BTLA1, CD272)
  Promoter: SFFV
  Tag / fusion protein: mEGFP (C terminal on insert)
  Cloning method: Ligation Independent Cloning
  Sequencing primers: 5′ ccaatcagcctgcttctcgcttc; 3′ ccagaggttgattatcgataagc
Terms and licenses: Academic/Nonprofit Terms; Industry Terms: Not Available to Industry
How to cite: pHR-BTLA (PD-1 ITIM)-mGFP was a gift from Enfu Hui (Addgene plasmid # 180818 ; http://n2t.net/addgene:180818 ; RRID:Addgene_180818)
