[The description below was written by a language model from this plasmid's Addgene catalogue record and pLannotate feature annotations shown in this document.]
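Description:
pHR-BTLA (PD-1 ITIM)-mGFP is a lentiviral transfer plasmid built on the pHR backbone for expressing a chimeric human immune checkpoint receptor in mammalian cells. It is propagated in E. coli as a high-copy plasmid through a ColE1/pUC-type origin and selected with ampicillin via the β-lactamase gene. The annotated sequence (about 10.6 kb) shows the HIV-1-derived elements expected of such a vector: a truncated 5' LTR, the Ψ packaging signal with a partial gag fragment, the Rev response element for Rev-dependent nuclear export of the genomic RNA, the cPPT/CTS, and a self-inactivating ΔU3 3' LTR that disables LTR-driven transcription after integration. The backbone outside the LTRs also carries legacy remnants, including an SV40 promoter followed by fragments of E. coli gpt and SV40 small t/large T and poly(A) sequences, along with fragments of tetracycline resistance, rop and bom; the record assigns no function to these.

The payload sits between the cPPT and the 3' LTR. The spleen focus-forming virus (SFFV) LTR promoter, which is strong in haematopoietic and lymphoid cells, drives human BTLA (CD272) joined through a short linker region to C-terminal monomeric EGFP (the A206K variant). A WPRE follows to boost transcript stability and expression. In this version the native immunoreceptor tyrosine-based inhibitory motif of BTLA has been replaced with the ITIM from PD-1. BTLA is an inhibitory lymphocyte receptor that signals by recruiting the phosphatases SHP-1 and SHP-2, so this motif swap allows the contribution of the ITIM sequence itself to differential phosphatase binding to be tested. The fluorescent tag allows expression and localisation of the receptor to be followed in transduced cells.
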