Features (pLannotate 1.2.2; 35 found; start..end, strand, type, name):
     60..82      +  misc_feature   MCS (fragment): pBluescript multiple cloning site
     99..167     +  CDS            nef (fragment): NEF_HV1Z2 - Experimental evidence at protein level: Swiss-Prot protein existence level 1. Extracellular Nef protein targets CD4(+) T-lymphocytes for apoptosis by interacting with CXCR4 surface receptors. From Human immunodeficiency virus type 1 group M subtype D (isolate Z2/CDC-Z34) (HIV-1).
    169..402     +  LTR            3' LTR (ΔU3): self-inactivating 3' long terminal repeat (LTR) from HIV-1
    427..445     -  promoter       SP6 promoter: promoter for bacteriophage SP6 RNA polymerase
    673..952     +  CDS            TcR (fragment): tetracycline efflux protein; tet; confers resistance to tetracycline
    953..1001    -  misc_feature   bom (fragment): basis of mobility region from pBR322
   1103..1138    -  CDS            rop (fragment): Rop protein, which maintains plasmids at low copy number; rop
   1233..1337    +  promoter       AmpR promoter: bla
   1338..2198    +  CDS            AmpR: β-lactamase; bla; confers resistance to ampicillin, carbenicillin, and related antibiotics
   2369..2957    +  rep_origin     ori: high-copy-number ColE1/pMB1/pBR322/pUC origin of replication
   3140..3196    +  CDS            lacI (fragment): lac repressor; lacI; The lac repressor binds to the lac operator to inhibit transcription in E. coli. This inhibition can be relieved by adding lactose or isopropyl-β-D-thiogalactopyranoside (IPTG).
   3203..3532    +  promoter       SV40 promoter: SV40 enhancer and early promoter
   3732..3851    +  CDS            gpt (fragment): XGPT_ECOLI - Also known as gpp, gxu. Experimental evidence at protein level: Swiss-Prot protein existence level 1. Purine salvage pathway enzyme that catalyzes the transfer of the ribosyl-5-phosphate group from 5-phospho-alpha-D-ribose 1- diphosphate (PRPP) to the N9 position of the 6-oxopurines guanine and xanthine to form the corresponding ribonucleotides GMP (guanosine 5'- monophosphate) and XMP (xanthosine 5'-monophosphate), with the release of PPi. To a lesser extent, also acts on hypoxanthine (PubMed:9100006, PubMed:3886014). Does not ribophosphorylate adenine (PubMed:3886014). From Esch
   3851..4186    +  CDS            gpt (fragment): XGPT_ECOLI - Also known as gpp, gxu. Experimental evidence at protein level: Swiss-Prot protein existence level 1. Purine salvage pathway enzyme that catalyzes the transfer of the ribosyl-5-phosphate group from 5-phospho-alpha-D-ribose 1- diphosphate (PRPP) to the N9 position of the 6-oxopurines guanine and xanthine to form the corresponding ribonucleotides GMP (guanosine 5'- monophosphate) and XMP (xanthosine 5'-monophosphate), with the release of PPi. To a lesser extent, also acts on hypoxanthine (PubMed:9100006, PubMed:3886014). Does not ribophosphorylate adenine (PubMed:3886014). From Esch
   4281..4586    +  CDS            frsA (fragment): FRSA_ECOLI - Also known as yafA. Experimental evidence at protein level: Swiss-Prot protein existence level 1. Catalyzes the hydrolysis of esters (PubMed:15808744). Displays esterase activity toward pNP-butyrate (PubMed:15808744). May stimulate mixed-acid fermentation by acting as a fermentation/respiration switch that down-regulates respiration and up- regulates fermentation rates (PubMed:15169777). From Escherichia coli (strain K12).
   4590..4664    +  CDS            small t antigen (fragment): SV40 (simian virus 40) small t antigen
   4666..4731    +  intron         small t intron: SV40 (simian virus 40) small t antigen intron
   4861..4881    +  CDS            SV40 NLS: nuclear localization signal of SV40 (simian virus 40) large T antigen
   5200..5283    +  CDS            large T antigen (fragment): large T antigen from SV40 (simian virus 40)
   5306..5440    +  polyA_signal   SV40 poly(A) signal: SV40 polyadenylation signal
   5607..5936    +  CDS            nef (fragment): NEF_HV1BR - Experimental evidence at protein level: Swiss-Prot protein existence level 1. Extracellular Nef protein targets CD4(+) T-lymphocytes for apoptosis by interacting with CXCR4 surface receptors (PubMed:14990729). From Human immunodeficiency virus type 1 group M subtype B (isolate BRU/LAI) (HIV-1).
   5984..6241    +  LTR            5' LTR (truncated): truncated 5' long terminal repeat (LTR) from HIV-1
   6288..6413    +  misc_feature   HIV-1 Ψ: packaging signal of human immunodeficiency virus type 1
   6397..6735    +  CDS            HIV-1 gag (fragment): gag protein from human immunodeficiency virus 1; gag
   6910..7143    +  misc_feature   RRE: The Rev response element (RRE) of HIV-1 allows for Rev-dependent mRNA export from the nucleus to the cytoplasm.
   7520..7620    +  CDS            Rev (fragment): human immunodeficiency virus 1 (HIV-1) Rev protein; rev; enhances nuclear export of unspliced and incompletely spliced viral mRNAs
   7657..7774    +  misc_feature   cPPT/CTS: central polypurine tract and central termination sequence of HIV-1
   7811..7843    -  misc_feature   MCS (fragment): pBluescript multiple cloning site
   7927..8334    +  promoter       SFFV promoter: spleen focus-forming virus long terminal repeat (LTR) promoter
   8362..9228    +  CDS            BTLA: BTLA_HUMAN - Experimental evidence at protein level: Swiss-Prot protein existence level 1. Inhibitory receptor on lymphocytes that negatively regulates antigen receptor signaling via PTPN6/SHP-1 and PTPN11/SHP-2 (PubMed:12796776, PubMed:14652006, PubMed:15568026, PubMed:18193050). May interact in cis (on the same cell) or in trans (on other cells) with TNFRSF14 (PubMed:19915044). In cis interactions, appears to play an immune regulatory role inhibiting in trans interactions in naive T cells to maintain a resting state. In trans interactions, can predominate during adaptive immune response to p
   9254..9281    +  misc_feature   MCS (fragment): multiple cloning site
   9289..10008   +  CDS            mEGFP: enhanced GFP with monomerizing A206K mutation (Zacharias et al., 2002) mammalian codon-optimized
  10020..10050   +  misc_feature   MCS (fragment): pUC18/19 multiple cloning site
  10051..10069   +  misc_feature   MCS (fragment): pBluescript multiple cloning site
  10069..59      +  misc_feature   WPRE (across the origin): woodchuck hepatitis virus posttranscriptional regulatory element
>Addgene plasmid #180818 | pHR-BTLA (PD-1 ITIM)-mGFP | addgene full sequence | sequence record 356696 | Addgene NGS Result
TCCGCGTCTTCGCCTTCGCCCTCAGACGAGTCGGATCTCCCTTTGGGCCGCCTCCCCGCATCGATACCGT
CGACCTCGAGGGAATTAATTCGAGCTCGGTACCTTTAAGACCAATGACTTACAAGGCAGCTGTAGATCTT
AGCCACTTTTTAAAAGAAAAGGGGGGACTGGAAGGGCTAATTCACTCCCAACGAAGACAAGATCTGCTTT
TTGCTTGTACTGGGTCTCTCTGGTTAGACCAGATCTGAGCCTGGGAGCTCTCTGGCTAACTAGGGAACCC
ACTGCTTAAGCCTCAATAAAGCTTGCCTTGAGTGCTTCAAGTAGTGTGTGCCCGTCTGTTGTGTGACTCT
GGTAACTAGAGATCCCTCAGACCCTTTTAGTCAGTGTGGAAAATCTCTAGCAGCATCTAGAATTAATTCC
GTGTATTCTATAGTGTCACCTAAATCGTATGTGTATGATACATAAGGTTATGTATTAATTGTAGCCGCGT
TCTAACGACAATATGTACAAGCCTAATTGTGTAGCATCTGGCTTACTGAAGCAGACCCTATCATCTCTCT
CGTAAACTGCCGTCAGAGTCGGTTTGGTTGGACGAACCTTCTGAGTTTCTGGTAACGCCGTCCCGCACCC
GGAAATGGTCAGCGAACCAATCAGCAGGGTCATCGCTAGCCAGATCCTCTACGCCGGACGCATCGTGGCC
GGCATCACCGGCGCCACAGGTGCGGTTGCTGGCGCCTATATCGCCGACATCACCGATGGGGAAGATCGGG
CTCGCCACTTCGGGCTCATGAGCGCTTGTTTCGGCGTGGGTATGGTGGCAGGCCCCGTGGCCGGGGGACT
GTTGGGCGCCATCTCCTTGCATGCACCATTCCTTGCGGCGGCGGTGCTCAACGGCCTCAACCTACTACTG
GGCTGCTTCCTAATGCAGGAGTCGCATAAGGGAGAGCGTCGAATGGTGCACTCTCAGTACAATCTGCTCT
GATGCCGCATAGTTAAGCCAGCCCCGACACCCGCCAACACCCGCTGACGCGCCCTGACGGGCTTGTCTGC
TCCCGGCATCCGCTTACAGACAAGCTGTGACCGTCTCCGGGAGCTGCATGTGTCAGAGGTTTTCACCGTC
ATCACCGAAACGCGCGAGACGAAAGGGCCTCGTGATACGCCTATTTTTATAGGTTAATGTCATGATAATA
ATGGTTTCTTAGACGTCAGGTGGCACTTTTCGGGGAAATGTGCGCGGAACCCCTATTTGTTTATTTTTCT
AAATACATTCAAATATGTATCCGCTCATGAGACAATAACCCTGATAAATGCTTCAATAATATTGAAAAAG
GAAGAGTATGAGTATTCAACATTTCCGTGTCGCCCTTATTCCCTTTTTTGCGGCATTTTGCCTTCCTGTT
TTTGCTCACCCAGAAACGCTGGTGAAAGTAAAAGATGCTGAAGATCAGTTGGGTGCACGAGTGGGTTACA
TCGAACTGGATCTCAACAGCGGTAAGATCCTTGAGAGTTTTCGCCCCGAAGAACGTTTTCCAATGATGAG
CACTTTTAAAGTTCTGCTATGTGGCGCGGTATTATCCCGTATTGACGCCGGGCAAGAGCAACTCGGTCGC
CGCATACACTATTCTCAGAATGACTTGGTTGAGTACTCACCAGTCACAGAAAAGCATCTTACGGATGGCA
TGACAGTAAGAGAATTATGCAGTGCTGCCATAACCATGAGTGATAACACTGCGGCCAACTTACTTCTGAC
AACGATCGGAGGACCGAAGGAGCTAACCGCTTTTTTGCACAACATGGGGGATCATGTAACTCGCCTTGAT
CGTTGGGAACCGGAGCTGAATGAAGCCATACCAAACGACGAGCGTGACACCACGATGCCTGTAGCAATGG
CAACAACGTTGCGCAAACTATTAACTGGCGAACTACTTACTCTAGCTTCCCGGCAACAATTAATAGACTG
GATGGAGGCGGATAAAGTTGCAGGACCACTTCTGCGCTCGGCCCTTCCGGCTGGCTGGTTTATTGCTGAT
AAATCTGGAGCCGGTGAGCGTGGGTCTCGCGGTATCATTGCAGCACTGGGGCCAGATGGTAAGCCCTCCC
GTATCGTAGTTATCTACACGACGGGGAGTCAGGCAACTATGGATGAACGAAATAGACAGATCGCTGAGAT
AGGTGCCTCACTGATTAAGCATTGGTAACTGTCAGACCAAGTTTACTCATATATACTTTAGATTGATTTA
AAACTTCATTTTTAATTTAAAAGGATCTAGGTGAAGATCCTTTTTGATAATCTCATGACCAAAATCCCTT
AACGTGAGTTTTCGTTCCACTGAGCGTCAGACCCCGTAGAAAAGATCAAAGGATCTTCTTGAGATCCTTT
TTTTCTGCGCGTAATCTGCTGCTTGCAAACAAAAAAACCACCGCTACCAGCGGTGGTTTGTTTGCCGGAT
CAAGAGCTACCAACTCTTTTTCCGAAGGTAACTGGCTTCAGCAGAGCGCAGATACCAAATACTGTTCTTC
TAGTGTAGCCGTAGTTAGGCCACCACTTCAAGAACTCTGTAGCACCGCCTACATACCTCGCTCTGCTAAT
CCTGTTACCAGTGGCTGCTGCCAGTGGCGATAAGTCGTGTCTTACCGGGTTGGACTCAAGACGATAGTTA
CCGGATAAGGCGCAGCGGTCGGGCTGAACGGGGGGTTCGTGCACACAGCCCAGCTTGGAGCGAACGACCT
ACACCGAACTGAGATACCTACAGCGTGAGCTATGAGAAAGCGCCACGCTTCCCGAAGGGAGAAAGGCGGA
CAGGTATCCGGTAAGCGGCAGGGTCGGAACAGGAGAGCGCACGAGGGAGCTTCCAGGGGGAAACGCCTGG
TATCTTTATAGTCCTGTCGGGTTTCGCCACCTCTGACTTGAGCGTCGATTTTTGTGATGCTCGTCAGGGG
GGCGGAGCCTATGGAAAAACGCCAGCAACGCGGCCTTTTTACGGTTCCTGGCCTTTTGCTGGCCTTTTGC
TCACATGTTCTTTCCTGCGTTATCCCCTGATTCTGTGGATAACCGTATTACCGCCTTTGAGTGAGCTGAT
ACCGCTCGCCGCAGCCGAACGACCGAGCGCAGCGAGTCAGTGAGCGAGGAAGCGGAAGAGCGCCCAATAC
GCAAACCGCCTCTCCCCGCGCGTTGGCCGATTCATTAATGCAGCTGTGGAATGTGTGTCAGTTAGGGTGT
GGAAAGTCCCCAGGCTCCCCAGCAGGCAGAAGTATGCAAAGCATGCATCTCAATTAGTCAGCAACCAGGT
GTGGAAAGTCCCCAGGCTCCCCAGCAGGCAGAAGTATGCAAAGCATGCATCTCAATTAGTCAGCAACCAT
AGTCCCGCCCCTAACTCCGCCCATCCCGCCCCTAACTCCGCCCAGTTCCGCCCATTCTCCGCCCCATGGC
TGACTAATTTTTTTTATTTATGCAGAGGCCGAGGCCGCCTCGGCCTCTGAGCTATTCCAGAAGTAGTGAG
GAGGCTTTTTTGGAGGCCTAGGCTTTTGCAAAAAGCTTGGACACAAGACAGGCTTGCGAGATATGTTTGA
GAATACCACTTTATCCCGCGTCAGGGAGAGGCAGTGCGTAAAAAGACGCGGACTCATGTGAAATACTGGT
TTTTAGTGCGCCAGATCTCTATAATCTCGCGCAACCTATTTTCCCCTCGAACACTTTTTAAGCCGTAGAT
AAACAGGCTGGGACACTTCACATGAGCGAAAAATACATCGTCACCTGGGACATGTTGCAGATCCATGCAC
GTAAACTCGCAAGCCGACTGATGCCTTCTGAACAATGGAAAGGCATTATTGCCGTAAGCCGTGGCGGTCT
GTACCGGGTGCGTTACTGGCGCGTGAACTGGGTATTCGTCATGTCGATACCGTTTGTATTTCCAGCTACG
ATCACGACAACCAGCGCGAGCTTAAAGTGCTGAAACGCGCAGAAGGCGATGGCGAAGGCTTCATCGTTAT
TGATGACCTGGTGGATACCGGTGGTACTGCGGTTGCGATTCGTGAAATGTATCCAAAAGCGCACTTTGTC
ACCATCTTCGCAAAACCGGCTGGTCGTCCGCTGGTTGATGACTATGTTGTTGATATCCCGCAAGATACCT
GGATTGAACAGCCGTGGGATATGGGCGTCGTATTCGTCCCGCCAATCTCCGGTCGCTAATCTTTTCAACG
CCTGGCACTGCCGGGCGTTGTTCTTTTTAACTTCAGGCGGGTTACAATAGTTTCCAGTAAGTATTCTGGA
GGCTGCATCCATGACACAGGCAAACCTGAGCGAAACCCTGTTCAAACCCCGCTTTAAACATCCTGAAACC
TCGACGCTAGTCCGCCGCTTTAATCACGGCGCACAACCGCCTGTGCAGTCGGCCCTTGATGGTAAAACCA
TCCCTCACTGGTATCGCATGATTAACCGTCTGATGTGGATCTGGCGCGGCATTGACCCACGCGAAATCCT
CGACGTCCAGGCACGTATTGTGATGAGCGATGCCGAACGTACCGACGATGATTTATACGATACGGTGATT
GGCTACCGTGGCGGCAACTGGATTTATGAGTGGGCCCCGGATCTTTGTGAAGGAACCTTACTTCTGTGGT
GTGACATAATTGGACAAACTACCTACAGAGATTTAAAGCTCTAAGGTAAATATAAAATTTTTAAGTGTAT
AATGTGTTAAACTACTGATTCTAATTGTTTGTGTATTTTAGATTCCAACCTATGGAACTGATGAATGGGA
GCAGTGGTGGAATGCCTTTAATGAGGAAAACCTGTTTTGCTCAGAAGAAATGCCATCTAGTGATGATGAG
GCTACTGCTGACTCTCAACATTCTACTCCTCCAAAAAAGAAGAGAAAGGTAGAAGACCCCAAGGACTTTC
CTTCAGAATTGCTAAGTTTTTTGAGTCATGCTGTGTTTAGTAATAGAACTCTTGCTTGCTTTGCTATTTA
CACCACAAAGGAAAAAGCTGCACTGCTATACAAGAAAATTATGGAAAAATATTCTGTAACCTTTATAAGT
AGGCATAACAGTTATAATCATAACATACTGTTTTTTCTTACTCCACACAGGCATAGAGTGTCTGCTATTA
ATAACTATGCTCAAAAATTGTGTACCTTTAGCTTTTTAATTTGTAAAGGGGTTAATAAGGAATATTTGAT
GTATAGTGCCTTGACTAGAGATCATAATCAGCCATACCACATTTGTAGAGGTTTTACTTGCTTTAAAAAA
CCTCCCACACCTCCCCCTGAACCTGAAACATAAAATGAATGCAATTGTTGTTGTTAACTTGTTTATTGCA
GCTTATAATGGTTACAAATAAAGCAATAGCATCACAAATTTCACAAATAAAGCATTTTTTTCACTGCATT
CTAGTTGTGGTTTGTCCAAACTCATCAATGTATCTTATCATGTCTGGATCAACTGGATAACTCAAGCTAA
CCAAAATCATCCCAAACTTCCCACCCCATACCCTATTACCACTGCCAATTACCTGTGGTTTCATTTACTC
TAAACCTGTGATTCCTCTGAATTATTTTCATTTTAAAGAAATTGTATTTGTTAAATATGTACTACAAACT
TAGTAGTTGGAAGGGCTAATTCACTCCCAAAGAAGACAAGATATCCTTGATCTGTGGATCTACCACACAC
AAGGCTACTTCCCTGATTAGCAGAACTACACACCAGGGCCAGGGGTCAGATATCCACTGACCTTTGGATG
GTGCTACAAGCTAGTACCAGTTGAGCCAGATAAGGTAGAAGAGGCCAATAAAGGAGAGAACACCAGCTTG
TTACACCCTGTGAGCCTGCATGGGATGGATGACCCGGAGAGAGAAGTGTTAGAGTGGAGGTTTGACAGCC
GCCTAGCATTTCATCACGTGGCCCGAGAGCTGCATCCGGAGTACTTCAAGAACTGCTGATATCGAGCTTG
CTACAAGGGACTTTCCGCTGGGGACTTTCCAGGGAGGCGTGGCCTGGGCGGGACTGGGGAGTGGCGAGCC
CTCAGATCCTGCATATAAGCAGCTGCTTTTTGCCTGTACTGGGTCTCTCTGGTTAGACCAGATCTGAGCC
TGGGAGCTCTCTGGCTAACTAGGGAACCCACTGCTTAAGCCTCAATAAAGCTTGCCTTGAGTGCTTCAAG
TAGTGTGTGCCCGTCTGTTGTGTGACTCTGGTAACTAGAGATCCCTCAGACCCTTTTAGTCAGTGTGGAA
AATCTCTAGCAGTGGCGCCCGAACAGGGACTTGAAAGCGAAAGGGAAACCAGAGGAGCTCTCTCGACGCA
GGACTCGGCTTGCTGAAGCGCGCACGGCAAGAGGCGAGGGGCGGCGACTGGTGAGTACGCCAAAAATTTT
GACTAGCGGAGGCTAGAAGGAGAGAGATGGGTGCGAGAGCGTCAGTATTAAGCGGGGGAGAATTAGATCG
CGATGGGAAAAAATTCGGTTAAGGCCAGGGGGAAAGAAAAAATATAAATTAAAACATATAGTATGGGCAA
GCAGGGAGCTAGAACGATTCGCAGTTAATCCTGGCCTGTTAGAAACATCAGAAGGCTGTAGACAAATACT
GGGACAGCTACAACCATCCCTTCAGACAGGATCAGAAGAACTTAGATCATTATATAATACAGTAGCAACC
CTCTATTGTGTGCATCAAAGGATAGAGATAAAAGACACCAAGGAAGCTTTAGACAAGATAGAGGAAGAGC
AAAACAAAAGTAAGACCACCGCACAGCAAGCGGCCGGCCGCTGATCTTCAGACCTGGAGGAGGAGATATG
AGGGACAATTGGAGAAGTGAATTATATAAATATAAAGTAGTAAAAATTGAACCATTAGGAGTAGCACCCA
CCAAGGCAAAGAGAAGAGTGGTGCAGAGAGAAAAAAGAGCAGTGGGAATAGGAGCTTTGTTCCTTGGGTT
CTTGGGAGCAGCAGGAAGCACTATGGGCGCAGCGTCAATGACGCTGACGGTACAGGCCAGACAATTATTG
TCTGGTATAGTGCAGCAGCAGAACAATTTGCTGAGGGCTATTGAGGCGCAACAGCATCTGTTGCAACTCA
CAGTCTGGGGCATCAAGCAGCTCCAGGCAAGAATCCTGGCTGTGGAAAGATACCTAAAGGATCAACAGCT
CCTGGGGATTTGGGGTTGCTCTGGAAAACTCATTTGCACCACTGCTGTGCCTTGGAATGCTAGTTGGAGT
AATAAATCTCTGGAACAGATTTGGAATCACACGACCTGGATGGAGTGGGACAGAGAAATTAACAATTACA
CAAGCTTAATACACTCCTTAATTGAAGAATCGCAAAACCAGCAAGAAAAGAATGAACAAGAATTATTGGA
ATTAGATAAATGGGCAAGTTTGTGGAATTGGTTTAACATAACAAATTGGCTGTGGTATATAAAATTATTC
ATAATGATAGTAGGAGGCTTGGTAGGTTTAAGAATAGTTTTTGCTGTACTTTCTATAGTGAATAGAGTTA
GGCAGGGATATTCACCATTATCGTTTCAGACCCACCTCCCAACCCCGAGGGGACCCGACAGGCCCGAAGG
AATAGAAGAAGAAGGTGGAGAGAGAGACAGAGACAGATCCATTCGATTAGTGAACGGATCTCGACGGTAT
CGCCAAATGGCAGTATTCATCCACAATTTTAAAAGAAAAGGGGGGATTGGGGGGTACAGTGCAGGGGAAA
GAATAGTAGACATAATAGCAACAGACATACAAACTAAAGAATTACAAAAACAAATTACAAAAATTCAAAA
TTTTCGGGTTTATTACAGGGACAGCAGAGATCCAGTTTGGATCGATAAGCTTGATATCGAATTCCTGCAG
CCCCGATAAAATAAAAGATTTTATTTAGTCTCCAGAAAAAGGGGGGAATGAAAGACCCCACCTGTAGGTT
TGGCAAGCTAGCTGCAGTAACGCCATTTTGCAAGGCATGGAAAAATACCAAACCAAGAATAGAGAAGTTC
AGATCAAGGGCGGGTACATGAAAATAGCTAACGTTGGGCCAAACAGGATATCTGCGGTGAGCAGTTTCGG
CCCCGGCCCGGGGCCAAGAACAGATGGTCACCGCAGTTTCGGCCCCGGCCCGAGGCCAAGAACAGATGGT
CCCCAGATATGGCCCAACCCTCAGCAGTTTCTTAAGACCCATCAGATGTTTCCAGGCTCCCCCAAGGACC
TGAAATGACCCTGCGCCTTATTTGAATTAACCAATCAGCCTGCTTCTCGCTTCTGTTCGCGCGCTTCTGC
TTCCCGAGCTCTATAAAAGAGCTCACAACCCCTCACTCGGCGCGCCAGTCCTCCGACAGACTGAGTCGCC
CGGGGGGGATCTGGAGCTCTCGAGAATTCTCATGAAGACATTGCCTGCCATGCTTGGAACTGGGAAATTA
TTTTGGGTCTTCTTCTTAATCCCATATCTGGACATCTGGAACATCCATGGGAAAGAATCATGTGATGTAC
AGCTTTATATAAAGAGACAATCTGAACACTCCATCTTAGCAGGAGATCCCTTTGAACTAGAATGCCCTGT
GAAATACTGTGCTAACAGGCCTCATGTGACTTGGTGCAAGCTCAATGGAACAACATGTGTAAAACTTGAA
GATAGACAAACAAGTTGGAAGGAAGAGAAGAACATTTCATTTTTCATTCTACATTTTGAACCAGTGCTTC
CTAATGACAATGGGTCATACCGCTGTTCTGCAAATTTTCAGTCTAATCTCATTGAAAGCCACTCAACAAC
TCTTTATGTGACAGATGTAAAAAGTGCCTCAGAACGACCCTCCAAGGACGAAATGGCAAGCAGACCCTGG
CTCCTGTATCGTTTACTTCCTTTGGGGGGATTGCCTCTACTCATCACTACCTGTTTCTGCCTGTTCTGCT
GCCTGAGAAGGCACCAAGGAAAGCAAAATGAACTCTCTGACACAGCAGGAAGGGAAATTAACCTGGTTGA
TGCTCACCTTAAGAGTGAGCAAACAGAAGCAAGCACCAGGCAAAATTCCCAAGTACTGCTATCAGAAACT
GGAATTTATGATAATGACCCTGACCTTTGTTTCAGGATGCAGGAAGGGTCTGAAGTTTATTCTAATCCAT
GCCTGGAAGAAAACAAACCAGGCGTGGACTATGGGGAGCTGAACCATTCTGTCATTGGACTGAACTCAAG
ACTGGCAAGAAATGTAAAAGAAGCACCAACAGAATATGCATCCATATGTGTGAGGAGTACGCGTCTGCAG
GATATCAAGCTTGCGGTACCGCGGGCCCGGGATCCACCGGTCGCCACCATGGTGAGCAAGGGCGAGGAGC
TGTTCACCGGGGTGGTGCCCATCCTGGTCGAGCTGGACGGCGACGTAAACGGCCACAAGTTCAGCGTGTC
CGGCGAGGGCGAGGGCGATGCCACCTACGGCAAGCTGACCCTGAAGTTCATCTGCACCACCGGCAAGCTG
CCCGTGCCCTGGCCCACCCTCGTGACCACCCTGACCTACGGCGTGCAGTGCTTCAGCCGCTACCCCGACC
ACATGAAGCAGCACGACTTCTTCAAGTCCGCCATGCCCGAAGGCTACGTCCAGGAGCGCACCATCTTCTT
CAAGGACGACGGCAACTACAAGACCCGCGCCGAGGTGAAGTTCGAGGGCGACACCCTGGTGAACCGCATC
GAGCTGAAGGGCATCGACTTCAAGGAGGACGGCAACATCCTGGGGCACAAGCTGGAGTACAACTACAACA
GCCACAACGTCTATATCATGGCCGACAAGCAGAAGAACGGCATCAAGGTGAACTTCAAGATCCGCCACAA
CATCGAGGACGGCAGCGTGCAGCTCGCCGACCACTACCAGCAGAACACCCCCATCGGCGACGGCCCCGTG
CTGCTGCCCGACAACCACTACCTGAGCACCCAGTCCAAGCTGAGCAAAGACCCCAACGAGAAGCGCGATC
ACATGGTCCTGCTGGAGTTCGTGACCGCCGCCGGGATCACTCTCGGCATGGACGAGCTGTACAAGTAAAG
CGGCCGCGACTCTAGAGTCGACCTGCAGGCATGCAAGCTTGATATCAAGCTTATCGATAATCAACCTCTG
GATTACAAAATTTGTGAAAGATTGACTGGTATTCTTAACTATGTTGCTCCTTTTACGCTATGTGGATACG
CTGCTTTAATGCCTTTGTATCATGCTATTGCTTCCCGTATGGCTTTCATTTTCTCCTCCTTGTATAAATC
CTGGTTGCTGTCTCTTTATGAGGAGTTGTGGCCCGTTGTCAGGCAACGTGGCGTGGTGTGCACTGTGTTT
GCTGACGCAACCCCCACTGGTTGGGGCATTGCCACCACCTGTCAGCTCCTTTCCGGGACTTTCGCTTTCC
CCCTCCCTATTGCCACGGCGGAACTCATCGCCGCCTGCCTTGCCCGCTGCTGGACAGGGGCTCGGCTGTT
GGGCACTGACAATTCCGTGGTGTTGTCGGGGAAATCATCGTCCTTTCCTTGGCTGCTCGCCTGTGTTGCC
ACCTGGATTCTGCGCGGGACGTCCTTCTGCTACGTCCCTTCGGCCCTCAATCCAGCGGACCTTCCTTCCC
GCGGCCTGCTGCCGGCTCTGCGGCCTCT
